Addgene plasmid #81008: pAAV-CBA-DIO-hM4Di-mCherry
Purpose: Cre-dependent expression of hM4Di-mCherry under CBA promoter
Depositing lab: Bernardo Sabatini. Depositing organization: Harvard Medical School. Publication: Central Control Circuit for Context-Dependent Micturition. Hou XH, Hyun M, Taranda J, Huang KW, Todd E, Feng D, Atwater E, Croney D, Zeidel ML, Osten P, Sabatini BL. Cell. 2016 Sep 22;167(1):73-86.e12. doi: 10.1016/j.cell.2016.08.073. PubMed 27662084.
Backbone
  Vector backbone: pAAV
  Backbone size w/o insert (bp): 4824
  Vector type: AAV
Growth in bacteria
  Bacterial resistance: Ampicillin, 100 μg/mL
  Growth temperature: 37°C
  Growth strain: NEB Stable
  Copy number: Unknown
Gene/Insert
  Gene/Insert name: hM4D(Gi)-mCherry
  Insert size (bp): 2169
  Promoter: CBA
  Tag / fusion protein: mCherry
  Cloning method: Unknown
  Sequencing primers: 5′ n/a
Resource information
  A portion of this plasmid was derived from a plasmid made by: Bryan Roth, UNC
Terms and licenses: Academic/Nonprofit Terms; Industry Terms: Not Available to Industry
How to cite: pAAV-CBA-DIO-hM4Di-mCherry was a gift from Bernardo Sabatini (Addgene plasmid # 81008 ; http://n2t.net/addgene:81008 ; RRID:Addgene_81008)
