[The description below was written by a language model from this plasmid's Addgene catalogue record and pLannotate feature annotations shown in this document.]
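Description:
pAAV-CBA-DIO-hM4Di-mCherry is an adeno-associated virus transfer plasmid built on a pAAV backbone for Cre-dependent expression of the inhibitory DREADD hM4D(Gi) fused to mCherry. It is propagated in bacteria through a high-copy ColE1/pUC-type origin and selected with ampicillin via the β-lactamase gene; an f1 phage origin is also present. The expression cassette lies between AAV2 inverted terminal repeats, which direct replication and packaging of the intervening DNA into recombinant AAV particles. In the sequenced record the downstream ITR is annotated in full, whereas only short ITR fragments are detected on the upstream side. This may reflect the difficulty of sequencing or annotating these repeats rather than a real truncation, and the record does not settle the point.

Transcription is driven by a CBA-type hybrid promoter made of a CMV enhancer fragment, the chicken β-actin promoter and chimeric intron sequences. Downstream, the coding sequence for the human muscarinic M4 receptor (CHRM4, which the catalogue entry identifies as the engineered hM4Di version) is followed by mCherry at its C-terminal end. This fusion sits in reverse orientation relative to the promoter and is flanked by pairs of lox2272 and loxP sites in opposing orientation, forming a double-floxed inverted open reading frame (DIO/FLEx) switch. Without Cre, only antisense transcript is made. In Cre-expressing cells, recombination inverts the cassette and then excises one site of each pair, locking it in the sense orientation. A WPRE enhances transcript stability and expression, and a human growth hormone polyadenylation signal terminates the message.

The construct is suited to producing AAV for chemogenetic silencing of genetically defined, Cre-expressing neurons, with mCherry fluorescence marking the cells that express the receptor. It was deposited in connection with a study of the brain circuits that control micturition.
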