Features (pLannotate 1.2.2; 27 found; start..end, strand, type, name):
      1..589     +  rep_origin     ori: high-copy-number ColE1/pMB1/pBR322/pUC origin of replication
    662..689     +  repeat_region  AAV2 ITR (fragment): inverted terminal repeat of adeno-associated virus serotype 2 inverted
    718..745     +  repeat_region  AAV2 ITR (fragment): inverted terminal repeat of adeno-associated virus serotype 2 inverted
    795..1043    +  enhancer       CMV enhancer (fragment): human cytomegalovirus immediate early enhancer
   1045..1293    +  promoter       chicken β-actin promoter: contains a 21-bp deletion relative to the standard chicken β-actin promoter
   1294..1430    +  intron         hybrid intron (fragment): hybrid between chicken β-actin (CBA) and minute virus of mice (MMV) introns (Gray et al., 2011)
   1519..1649    +  intron         chimeric intron (fragment): chimera between introns from chicken β-actin and rabbit β-globin
   1647..1709    +  CDS            HBB (fragment): HBB_LEPEU - Experimental evidence at protein level: Swiss-Prot protein existence level 1. Involved in oxygen transport from the lung to the various peripheral tissues. From Lepus europaeus (European hare).
   1709..1726    +  misc_feature   MCS (fragment): pUC18/19 multiple cloning site
   1733..1766    +  protein_bind   lox2272: Cre-mediated recombination occurs in the 8-bp core sequence (GGATACTT). lox2272 sites are compatible with each other, but incompatible with loxP or loxN sites (Lee and Saito, 1988). Cre recombinase
   1767..1816    -  intron         β-globin intron (fragment): internally truncated intron from human β-globin
   1817..1850    +  protein_bind   loxP: Cre-mediated recombination occurs in the 8-bp core sequence (GCATACAT). Cre recombinase
   1862..2569    -  CDS            mCherry: mCherry is a basic (constitutively fluorescent) red fluorescent protein published in 2004, derived from Discosoma sp.. It is reported to be a very rapidly-maturing monomer with low acid sensitivity.
   2591..4027    -  CDS            CHRM4: ACM4_HUMAN - Experimental evidence at protein level: Swiss-Prot protein existence level 1. The muscarinic acetylcholine receptor mediates various cellular responses, including inhibition of adenylate cyclase, breakdown of phosphoinositides and modulation of potassium channels through the action of G proteins. Primary transducing effect is inhibition of adenylate cyclase. From Homo sapiens (Human).
   4040..4073    -  protein_bind   lox2272: Cre-mediated recombination occurs in the 8-bp core sequence (GGATACTT). lox2272 sites are compatible with each other, but incompatible with loxP or loxN sites (Lee and Saito, 1988). Cre recombinase
   4074..4123    -  intron         β-globin intron (fragment): internally truncated intron from human β-globin
   4124..4157    -  protein_bind   loxP: Cre-mediated recombination occurs in the 8-bp core sequence (GCATACAT). Cre recombinase
   4158..4182    +  misc_feature   MCS (fragment): pBluescript multiple cloning site
   4182..4770    +  misc_feature   WPRE: woodchuck hepatitis virus posttranscriptional regulatory element
   4802..5278    +  polyA_signal   hGH poly(A) signal: human growth hormone polyadenylation signal
   5318..5458    +  repeat_region  AAV2 ITR: inverted terminal repeat of adeno-associated virus serotype 2 inverted
   5463..5514    -  misc_feature   bom (fragment): basis of mobility region from pBR322
   5533..5988    +  rep_origin     f1 ori (sequence partly withheld): f1 bacteriophage origin of replication; arrow indicates direction of (+) strand synthesis
   5989..6038    -  misc_feature   bom (fragment): basis of mobility region from pBR322
   6140..6175    -  CDS            rop (fragment): Rop protein, which maintains plasmids at low copy number; rop
   6270..6374    +  promoter       AmpR promoter: bla
   6375..7235    +  CDS            AmpR: β-lactamase; bla; confers resistance to ampicillin, carbenicillin, and related antibiotics
>Addgene plasmid #81008 | pAAV-CBA-DIO-hM4Di-mCherry | addgene full sequence | sequence record 198690 | Addgene NGS Result
TTGAGATCCTTTTTTTCTGCGCGTAATCTGCTGCTTGCAAACAAAAAAACCACCGCTACCAGCGGTGGTT
TGTTTGCCGGATCAAGAGCTACCAACTCTTTTTCCGAAGGTAACTGGCTTCAGCAGAGCGCAGATACCAA
ATACTGTTCTTCTAGTGTAGCCGTAGTTAGGCCACCACTTCAAGAACTCTGTAGCACCGCCTACATACCT
CGCTCTGCTAATCCTGTTACCAGTGGCTGCTGCCAGTGGCGATAAGTCGTGTCTTACCGGGTTGGACTCA
AGACGATAGTTACCGGATAAGGCGCAGCGGTCGGGCTGAACGGGGGGTTCGTGCACACAGCCCAGCTTGG
AGCGAACGACCTACACCGAACTGAGATACCTACAGCGTGAGCTATGAGAAAGCGCCACGCTTCCCGAAGG
GAGAAAGGCGGACAGGTATCCGGTAAGCGGCAGGGTCGGAACAGGAGAGCGCACGAGGGAGCTTCCAGGG
GGAAACGCCTGGTATCTTTATAGTCCTGTCGGGTTTCGCCACCTCTGACTTGAGCGTCGATTTTTGTGAT
GCTCGTCAGGGGGGCGGAGCCTATGGAAAAACGCCAGCAACGCGGCCTTTTTACGGTTCCTGGCCTTTTG
CTGGCCTTTTGCTCACATGTCCTGCAGGCAGCTGCGCGCTCGCTCGCTCACTGAGGCCGCCCGGGCGTCG
GGCGACCTTTGGTCGCCCGGCCTCAGTGAGCGAGCGAGCGCGCAGAGAGGGAGTGGCCAACTCCATCACT
AGGGGTTCCTGCGGCCGCACGCGTCCATTGACGTCAATAATGACGTATGTTCCCATAGTAACGCCAATAG
GGACTTTCCATTGACGTCAATGGGTGGAGTATTTACGGTAAACTGCCCACTTGGCAGTACATCAAGTGTA
TCATATGCCAAGTACGCCCCCTATTGACGTCAATGACGGTAAATGGCCCGCCTGGCATTATGCCCAGTAC
ATGACCTTATGGGACTTTCCTACTTGGCAGTACATCTACGTATTAGTCATCGCTATTACCATGGTCGAGG
TGAGCCCCACGTTCTGCTTCACTCTCCCCATCTCCCCCCCCTCCCCACCCCCAATTTTGTATTTATTTAT
TTTTTAATTATTTTGTGCAGCGATGGGGGCGGGGGGGGGGGGGCGAGGGGCGGGGCGGGGCGAGGCGGAG
AGGTGCGGCGGCAGCCAATCAGAGCGGCGCGCTCCGAAAGTTTCCTTTTATGGCGAGGCGGCGGCGGCGG
CGGCCCTATAAAAAGCGAAGCGCGCGGCGGGCGGGAGTCGCTGCGACGCTGCCTTCGCCCCGTGCCCCGC
TCCGCCGCCGCCTCGCGCCGCCCGCCCCGGCTCTGACTGACCGCGTTACTCCCACAGGTGAGCGGGCGGG
ACGGCCCTTCTCCTCCGGGCTGTAATTAGCGCTTGGTTTAATGACGGCTTGTTTCTTTTCTGTGGCTGCG
TGAAAGCCTTGAGGGGCTCCGGGAGGGCCCTTTGTGCGGGGGGAGCGGCTCGGGGCTGTCCGCGGGGGGA
CGGCTGCCTTCGGGGGGGACGGGGCAGGGCGGGGTTCGGCTTCTGGCGTGTGACCGGCGGCTCTAGAGCC
TCTGCTAACCATGTTCATGCCTTCTTCTTTTTCCTACAGCTCCTGGGCAACGTGCTGGTTATTGTGCTGT
CTCATCATTTTGGCAAAGAATTGGTACCGGATCCTCTAGAGTCGACTCCGGAATAACTTCGTATAGGATA
CTTTATACGAAGTTATGCAGAATGGTAGCTGGATTGTAGCTGCTATTAGCAATATGAAACCTCTTAATAA
CTTCGTATAGCATACATTATACGAAGTTATGGCGCGCCTTACTTGTACAGCTCGTCCATGCCGCCGGTGG
AGTGGCGGCCCTCGGCGCGTTCGTACTGTTCCACGATGGTGTAGTCCTCGTTGTGGGAGGTGATGTCCAA
CTTGATGTTGACGTTGTAGGCGCCGGGCAGCTGCACGGGCTTCTTGGCCTTGTAGGTGGTCTTGACCTCA
GCGTCGTAGTGGCCGCCGTCCTTCAGCTTCAGCCTCTGCTTGATCTCGCCCTTCAGGGCGCCGTCCTCGG
GGTACATCCGCTCGGAGGAGGCCTCCCAGCCCATGGTCTTCTTCTGCATTACGGGGCCGTCGGAGGGGAA
GTTGGTGCCGCGCAGCTTCACCTTGTAGATGAACTCGCCGTCCTGCAGGGAGGAGTCCTGGGTCACGGTC
ACCACGCCGCCGTCCTCGAAGTTCATCACGCGCTCCCACTTGAAGCCCTCGGGGAAGGACAGCTTCAAGT
AGTCGGGGATGTCGGCGGGGTGCTTCACGTAGGCCTTGGAGCCGTACATGAACTGAGGGGACAGGATGTC
CCAGGCGAAGGGCAGGGGGCCACCCTTGGTCACCTTCAGCTTGGCGGTCTGGGTGCCCTCGTAGGGGCGG
CCCTCGCCCTCGCCCTCGATCTCGAACTCGTGGCCGTTCACGGAGCCCTCCATGTGCACCTTGAAGCGCA
TGAACTCCTTGATGATGGCCATGTTATCCTCCTCGCCCTTGCTCACCATGGTGGCGACCGGTGGATCCCG
CCTGGCAGTGCCGATGTTCCGATACTGGCACAGCAGCAGGTGCCGGAAGGTCTTTTTAAAGGTGGCGTTG
CACAGAGCATAGCAGGCAGGGTTGATGGTGCTGTTGACGTAGCAGAGCCAGTAGCCAATGGACCACACCG
TGTCAGGGATGCAGCTCTGGCAGAAGGTGTTCACCAGGACCATGACGTTGTAGGGCGTCCAGGTGAGGAT
GAAGGCCAGCAGAATGGCAAAGATCGTTCGTGTCACTTTGCGCTCCCGGGCCGCCATCTGCCGCTTCTTG
CGCACCTGGTTGCGAGCGATGCTGGCGAACTTGCGGGCCACGTTGGCCGCAGGGCGCATGCCAGCCGGCG
TGGCAGGCACAATCTCAATGGCTGTCACACACTCATTGCCTGTCTGCTTCGTCACAATCTGGATCTTGGA
CCATCTGGAGGCTGGGTTGAGGGCCCGCGGCTGCAGGGGAGGGGCGGGCATGGCGGGCGTGGTGGCCTCT
GTGGTGGACAGCTCTGTGGCTGGGCGTTCCTTGGTGTTCTGGGTGGCACTGCCTGAGCTGGACTCATTGG
AAGTGTCCTTATCAGCCACGGGGCGCGGTGGCGGTGGCAGCGCTGGCGGGGGGGCCTCCTCCAGCTTGCC
ATTGCGCAGCTCCTCCCGGGCGGCCTCCCCGGGCGGGGGCTTCTTGACGCTCTGCTTCATTAGTGGGCTC
TTGAGGAAGGCCAGCGTCTTGGCTTTCTTCTCCTTCGGGCCCTCGGGCCGGTGCTTGTGGACTCGGCTGC
GACTGGCCAGGGAGATGTGGATGTACAGCACCGTCATGATGACCACAGGCAGGTAGAAGCCAGCAATGGC
TGTGCCAAAGGTCACTGCTGGGTTGGACAGGAACTGGATGAAGCACTGGTTGTCGGGCACCGTCCGCTTA
CCCACCACAAACTGCCAGAACAAGATGGCAGGCGCCCAGAGCACGAAGGACAGTACCCAGGCAGCAGCAA
TCATGAGGCCTGCCATCTTGGTGGTGCGCCGGGCAGGGTAGGTGAGAGGCTTGGTGACGCAGAAGTAGCG
GTCAAAGCTGATGATGAGAAGGTTCATGACGGAGGCGTTGCTCACCACGCAGTCCAGGGCCAGCCACAGG
TCGCAGACCACGGCGCCCAGGGGCCAGTAGCCCTTGATGATGTACACGGTGTAGAGGTTCATGGAGAAGG
CGCCTATGATGAGATCAGCACACGCCAGGCTGAAGAGGAAGTAGTTGTTGACTGTCTGCAGCTGCCTGTT
GACCTTGATGGACAGCATCACCAGGATGTTGCCCACGACAGTCACCAGGCTCAGGGAGCCTGTCACTGTG
GCAATGAAGACCATTTCCACCGTCTCATAGCGATTGTGGGATGATGACGTGACCAGGCGCACGGACTGAT
TGCCCGAGCTGCCATTGACAGGTGTGAAGTTGGCCATGGTGGCGCTAGCATAACTTCGTATAAAGTATCC
TATACGAAGTTATTTGCCTTAACCCAGAAATTATCACTGTTATTCTTTAGAATGGTGCAAAGAATAACTT
CGTATAATGTATGCTATACGAAGTTATGAATTCGATATCAAGCTTATCGATAATCAACCTCTGGATTACA
AAATTTGTGAAAGATTGACTGGTATTCTTAACTATGTTGCTCCTTTTACGCTATGTGGATACGCTGCTTT
AATGCCTTTGTATCATGCTATTGCTTCCCGTATGGCTTTCATTTTCTCCTCCTTGTATAAATCCTGGTTG
CTGTCTCTTTATGAGGAGTTGTGGCCCGTTGTCAGGCAACGTGGCGTGGTGTGCACTGTGTTTGCTGACG
CAACCCCCACTGGTTGGGGCATTGCCACCACCTGTCAGCTCCTTTCCGGGACTTTCGCTTTCCCCCTCCC
TATTGCCACGGCGGAACTCATCGCCGCCTGCCTTGCCCGCTGCTGGACAGGGGCTCGGCTGTTGGGCACT
GACAATTCCGTGGTGTTGTCGGGGAAATCATCGTCCTTTCCTTGGCTGCTCGCCTATGTTGCCACCTGGA
TTCTGCGCGGGACGTCCTTCTGCTACGTCCCTTCGGCCCTCAATCCAGCGGACCTTCCTTCCCGCGGCCT
GCTGCCGGCTCTGCGGCCTCTTCCGCGTCTTCGCCTTCGCCCTCAGACGAGTCGGATCTCCCTTTGGGCC
GCCTCCCCGCATCGATACCGAGCGCTGCTCGAGAGATCTACGGGTGGCATCCCTGTGACCCCTCCCCAGT
GCCTCTCCTGGCCCTGGAAGTTGCCACTCCAGTGCCCACCAGCCTTGTCCTAATAAAATTAAGTTGCATC
ATTTTGTCTGACTAGGTGTCCTTCTATAATATTATGGGGTGGAGGGGGGTGGTATGGAGCAAGGGGCAAG
TTGGGAAGACAACCTGTAGGGCCTGCGGGGTCTATTGGGAACCAAGCTGGAGTGCAGTGGCACAATCTTG
GCTCACTGCAATCTCCGCCTCCTGGGTTCAAGCGATTCTCCTGCCTCAGCCTCCCGAGTTGTTGGGATTC
CAGGCATGCATGACCAGGCTCAGCTAATTTTTGTTTTTTTGGTAGAGACGGGGTTTCACCATATTGGCCA
GGCTGGTCTCCAACTCCTAATCTCAGGTGATCTACCCACCTTGGCCTCCCAAATTGCTGGGATTACAGGC
GTGAACCACTGCTCCCTTCCCTGTCCTTCTGATTTTGTAGGTAACCACGTGCGGACCGAGCGGCCGCAGG
AACCCCTAGTGATGGAGTTGGCCACTCCCTCTCTGCGCGCTCGCTCGCTCACTGAGGCCGGGCGACCAAA
GGTCGCCCGACGCCCGGGCTTTGCCCGGGCGGCCTCAGTGAGCGAGCGAGCGCGCAGCTGCCTGCAGGGG
CGCCTGATGCGGTATTTTCTCCTTACGCATCTGTGCGGTATTTCACACCGCATA
[95 nt withheld, positions 5515-5609]
T
[46 nt withheld, positions 5611-5656]
C
[141 nt withheld, positions 5658-5798]
CCTTTGACGTTGGAGTCCACGTTCTTT
[37 nt withheld, positions 5826-5862]
ACTCTATCTCGGGCTATTCTTTTGATTTATAAGGGATTTTGCCGATTTCGGTCTATTGGTTAAAAAATGA
GCTGATTTAACAAAAATTTAACGCGAATTTTAACAAAATATTAACGTTTACAATTTTATGGTGCACTCTC
AGTACAATCTGCTCTGATGCCGCATAGTTAAGCCAGCCCCGACACCCGCCAACACCCGCTGACGCGCCCT
GACGGGCTTGTCTGCTCCCGGCATCCGCTTACAGACAAGCTGTGACCGTCTCCGGGAGCTGCATGTGTCA
GAGGTTTTCACCGTCATCACCGAAACGCGCGAGACGAAAGGGCCTCGTGATACGCCTATTTTTATAGGTT
AATGTCATGATAATAATGGTTTCTTAGACGTCAGGTGGCACTTTTCGGGGAAATGTGCGCGGAACCCCTA
TTTGTTTATTTTTCTAAATACATTCAAATATGTATCCGCTCATGAGACAATAACCCTGATAAATGCTTCA
ATAATATTGAAAAAGGAAGAGTATGAGTATTCAACATTTCCGTGTCGCCCTTATTCCCTTTTTTGCGGCA
TTTTGCCTTCCTGTTTTTGCTCACCCAGAAACGCTGGTGAAAGTAAAAGATGCTGAAGATCAGTTGGGTG
CACGAGTGGGTTACATCGAACTGGATCTCAACAGCGGTAAGATCCTTGAGAGTTTTCGCCCCGAAGAACG
TTTTCCAATGATGAGCACTTTTAAAGTTCTGCTATGTGGCGCGGTATTATCCCGTATTGACGCCGGGCAA
GAGCAACTCGGTCGCCGCATACACTATTCTCAGAATGACTTGGTTGAGTACTCACCAGTCACAGAAAAGC
ATCTTACGGATGGCATGACAGTAAGAGAATTATGCAGTGCTGCCATAACCATGAGTGATAACACTGCGGC
CAACTTACTTCTGACAACGATCGGAGGACCGAAGGAGCTAACCGCTTTTTTGCACAACATGGGGGATCAT
GTAACTCGCCTTGATCGTTGGGAACCGGAGCTGAATGAAGCCATACCAAACGACGAGCGTGACACCACGA
TGCCTGTAGCAATGGCAACAACGTTGCGCAAACTATTAACTGGCGAACTACTTACTCTAGCTTCCCGGCA
ACAATTAATAGACTGGATGGAGGCGGATAAAGTTGCAGGACCACTTCTGCGCTCGGCCCTTCCGGCTGGC
TGGTTTATTGCTGATAAATCTGGAGCCGGTGAGCGTGGGTCTCGCGGTATCATTGCAGCACTGGGGCCAG
ATGGTAAGCCCTCCCGTATCGTAGTTATCTACACGACGGGGAGTCAGGCAACTATGGATGAACGAAATAG
ACAGATCGCTGAGATAGGTGCCTCACTGATTAAGCATTGGTAACTGTCAGACCAAGTTTACTCATATATA
CTTTAGATTGATTTAAAACTTCATTTTTAATTTAAAAGGATCTAGGTGAAGATCCTTTTTGATAATCTCA
TGACCAAAATCCCTTAACGTGAGTTTTCGTTCCACTGAGCGTCAGACCCCGTAGAAAAGATCAAAGGATC
TTC
