>Addgene plasmid #81008 | pAAV-CBA-DIO-hM4Di-mCherry | addgene partial sequence | sequence record 156702 | pCAG-F 5'-GCAACGTGCTGGTTATTGTG-3'
ATTGGTACCGGATCCTCTAGAGTCGACTCCGGAATAACTTCGTATAGGATACTTTATACGAAGTTATGCA
GAATGGTAGCTGGATTGTAGCTGCTATTAGCAATATGAAACCTCTTAATAACTTCGTATAGCATACATTA
TACGAAGTTATGGCGCGCCTTACTTGTACAGCTCGTCCATGCCGCCGGTGGAGTGGCGGCCCTCGGCGCG
TTCGTACTGTTCCACGATGGTGTAGTCCTCGTTGTGGGAGGTGATGTCCAACTTGATGTTGACGTTGTAG
GCGCCGGGCAGCTGCACGGGCTTCTTGGCCTTGTAGGTGGTCTTGACCTCAGCGTCGTAGTGGCCGCCGT
CCTTCAGCTTCAGCCTCTGCTTGATCTCGCCCTTCAGGGCGCCGTCCTCGGGGTACATCCGCTCGGAGGA
GGCCTCCCAGCCCATGGTCTTCTTCTGCATTACGGGGCCGTCGGAGGGGAAGTTGGTGCCGCGCAGCTTC
ACCTTGTAGATGAACTCGCCGTCCTGCAGGGAGGAGTCCTGGGTCACGGTCACCACGCCGCCGTCCTCGA
AGTTCATCACGCGCTCCCACTTGAAGCCCTCGGGGAAGGACAGCTTCAAGTAGTCGGGGATGTCGGCGGG
GTGCTTCACGTAGGCCTTGGAGCCGTACATGAACTGAGGGGACAGGATGTCCCAGGCGAAGGGCAGGGGG
CCACCCTTGGTCACCTTCAGCT
