>Addgene plasmid #81008 | pAAV-CBA-DIO-hM4Di-mCherry | addgene partial sequence | sequence record 156703 | WPRE-R 5'-CATAGCGTAAAAGGAGCAACA-3'
ATTTTGTAATCCAGAGGTTGATTATCGATAAGCTTGATATCGAATTCATAACTTCGTATAGCATACATTA
TACGAAGTTATTCTTTGCACCATTCTAAAGAATAACAGTGATAATTTCTGGGTTAAGGCAAATAACTTCG
TATAGGATACTTTATACGAAGTTATGCTAGCGCCACCATGGCCAACTTCACACCTGTCAATGGCAGCTCG
GGCAATCAGTCCGTGCGCCTGGTCACGTCATCATCCCACAATCGCTATGAGACGGTGGAAATGGTCTTCA
TTGCCACAGTGACAGGCTCCCTGAGCCTGGTGACTGTCGTGGGCAACATCCTGGTGATGCTGTCCATCAA
GGTCAACAGGCAGCTGCAGACAGTCAACAACTACTTCCTCTTCAGCCTGGCGTGTGCTGATCTCATCATA
GGCGCCTTCTCCATGAACCTCTACACCGTGTACATCATCAAGGGCTACTGGCCCCTGGGCGCCGTGGTCT
GCGACCTGTGGCTGGCCCTGGACTGCGTGGTGAGCAACGCCTCCGTCATGAACCTTCTCATCATCAGCTT
TGACCGCTACTTCTGCGTCACCAAGCCTCTCACCTACCCTGCCCGGCGCACCACCAAGATGGCAGGCCTC
ATGATTGCTGCTGCCTGGGTACTGTCCTTCGTGCTCTGGGCGCCTGCCATCTTGTTCTGGCAGTTTGTGG
TGGGTAAGCGGACGGTGCCCGACAACCAGTGCTTCATCCAGTTCCTGTCCAACCCAGCAGTGACCTTTGG
CACAGCCATTGCTGGCTTCTACCTGCCTGTGGTCATCATGACGGTGCTGTACATCCACATCTCC
